Addgene plasmid #101805: pCRRNA-G11-R0
Purpose: Repress mCherry and GFP independently, with different strengths
Depositing lab: David Bikard & Sven van Teeffelen. Depositing organization: Institut Pasteur. Publication: Tuning dCas9's ability to block transcription enables robust, noiseless knockdown of bacterial genes. Vigouroux A, Oldewurtel E, Cui L, Bikard D, van Teeffelen S. Mol Syst Biol. 2018 Mar 8;14(3):e7899. PubMed 29519933.
Backbone
  Vector backbone: pCRRNAcos
  Backbone size w/o insert (bp): 2870
  Vector type: CRISPR, Synthetic Biology
Growth in bacteria
  Bacterial resistance: Kanamycin, 50 μg/mL
  Growth temperature: 37°C
  Growth strain: DH5alpha
  Copy number: High Copy
Gene/Insert
  Gene/Insert name: crRNAs targeting GFP and mCherry
  gRNA/shRNA sequence: sfGFP crRNA: CCTTCACCTTGTGGTGCTTCAGAGAATTTG; mCherry crRNA: ATCGCACATCCTGGTCGCGACATTAAGAGT
  Species: Synthetic
  Promoter: Spy 1049
  Cloning method: Restriction Enzyme; 5′ cloning site Unknown (unknown if destroyed); 3′ cloning site Unknown (unknown if destroyed)
  Sequencing primers: 5′ TTACTTTGCAGGGCTTCCCAACC; 3′ TTTGATGCCTCTAGCACGCG
Terms and licenses: Academic/Nonprofit Terms; Industry Terms: Not Available to Industry
How to cite: pCRRNA-G11-R0 was a gift from David Bikard & Sven van Teeffelen (Addgene plasmid # 101805 ; http://n2t.net/addgene:101805 ; RRID:Addgene_101805)
