[The description below was written by a language model from this plasmid's Addgene catalogue record and pLannotate feature annotations shown in this document.]
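Description:
pCRRNA-G11-R0 is a small (about 2.9 kb) bacterial CRISPR plasmid built on the pCRRNAcos backbone. It carries a two-spacer Streptococcus pyogenes CRISPR array used to knock down two fluorescent reporters at once. It replicates in E. coli from a high-copy ColE1/pUC-type origin and is selected with kanamycin through the neo (nptII) gene. That gene is preceded by a short remnant of the Tn5 transposase coding region and followed by a lambda t0 terminator. A fragment of the lambda cos site is also annotated; this element normally allows packaging into lambda particles, although the record does not say whether it is used that way here.

The payload is a native-style CRISPR locus. The S. pyogenes crRNA leader precedes three 36-bp direct repeats, and these flank two 30-nt spacers, one directed at sfGFP and one at mCherry. The record gives the promoter as Spy 1049. A tracrRNA is annotated downstream of the array, so the plasmid supplies both RNA components needed to form mature guide complexes. An rrnB T1 terminator lies upstream of the leader in the opposite orientation, presumably insulating the array from neighbouring transcription. No Cas9 or dCas9 gene appears in either feature table, so the protein must come from the host strain or another construct.

The stated purpose is to repress mCherry and GFP independently and with different strengths. The associated work concerns tuning dCas9's ability to block transcription to obtain graded, low-noise knockdown of bacterial genes. The name probably encodes the spacer variants for each target, but the record does not define it. The depositor and sequencing-verified records show the same feature set, offset by two bases.
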