Features (pLannotate 1.2.2; 11 found; start..end, strand, type, name):
     58..177     +  CDS            tnpA (fragment): TN5P_ECOLX - Also known as tnp. Experimental evidence at protein level: Swiss-Prot protein existence level 1. Mediates transposition of transposon Tn5 by a 'cut and paste' mechanism. First, the monomeric transposase binds the 19 bp inverted DNA repeats flanking the transposon. Then, dimerization of the DNA- bound transposase creates a synaptic DNA complex. After nicking of the first DNA strand, excision of the transposon proceeds through a series of intermediates. The transposase then mediates the insertion of the transposon at a new site by strand transfer. The activity of the wild- type tran
    209..1000    +  CDS            neo: KKA2_KLEPN - Also known as kan, nptII. Experimental evidence at protein level: Swiss-Prot protein existence level 1. Resistance to kanamycin, neomycin, paromomycin, ribostamycin, butirosin and gentamicin B. From Klebsiella pneumoniae.
   1034..1128    +  terminator     lambda t0 terminator: transcription terminator from phage lambda
   1216..1804    +  rep_origin     ori: high-copy-number ColE1/pMB1/pBR322/pUC origin of replication
   1951..2174    +  misc_feature   cos (fragment): lambda cos site; allows packaging into phage lambda particles
   2189..2275    -  terminator     rrnB T1 terminator: Escherichia coli rrnB; transcription terminator T1 from the E. coli rrnB gene
   2305..2436    +  misc_feature   crRNA leader: crRNA leader sequence for the Streptococcus pyogenes CRISPR/Cas system
   2437..2472    +  repeat_region  DR: direct repeat for the Streptococcus pyogenes CRISPR/Cas system
   2503..2538    +  repeat_region  DR: direct repeat for the Streptococcus pyogenes CRISPR/Cas system
   2569..2604    +  repeat_region  DR: direct repeat for the Streptococcus pyogenes CRISPR/Cas system
   2725..2803    +  misc_RNA       tracrRNA: trans-activating CRISPR RNA for the Streptococcus pyogenes CRISPR/Cas9 system
>Addgene plasmid #101805 | pCRRNA-G11-R0 | depositor full sequence | sequence record 192568 | pCRRNA-G11-R0 sequence 2936 bps
AAGACGAAAGGGCCTCGTGATACGCCTATTTTTATAGGTTAATGTCATGATAATAATGGTTTCTTAGACG
TCGGAATTGCCAGCTGGGGCGCCCTCTGGTAAGGTTGGGAAGCCCTGCAAAGTAAACTGGATGGCTTTCT
TGCCGCCAAGGATCTGATGGCGCAGGGGATCAAGATCTGATCAAGAGACAGGATGAGGATCGTTTCGCAT
GATTGAACAAGATGGATTGCACGCAGGTTCTCCGGCCGCTTGGGTGGAGAGGCTATTCGGCTATGACTGG
GCACAACAGACAATCGGCTGCTCTGATGCCGCCGTGTTCCGGCTGTCAGCGCAGGGGCGCCCGGTTCTTT
TTGTCAAGACCGACCTGTCCGGTGCCCTGAATGAACTGCAGGACGAGGCAGCGCGGCTATCGTGGCTGGC
CACGACGGGCGTTCCTTGCGCAGCTGTGCTCGACGTTGTCACTGAAGCGGGAAGGGACTGGCTGCTATTG
GGCGAAGTGCCGGGGCAGGATCTCCTGTCATCTCACCTTGCTCCTGCCGAGAAAGTATCCATCATGGCTG
ATGCAATGCGGCGGCTGCATACGCTTGATCCGGCTACCTGCCCATTCGACCACCAAGCGAAACATCGCAT
CGAGCGAGCACGTACTCGGATGGAAGCCGGTCTTGTCGATCAGGATGATCTGGACGAAGAGCATCAGGGG
CTCGCGCCAGCCGAACTGTTCGCCAGGCTCAAGGCGCGCATGCCCGACGGCGAGGATCTCGTCGTGACCC
ATGGCGATGCCTGCTTGCCGAATATCATGGTGGAAAATGGCCGCTTTTCTGGATTCATCGACTGTGGCCG
GCTGGGTGTGGCGGACCGCTATCAGGACATAGCGTTGGCTACCCGTGATATTGCTGAAGAGCTTGGCGGC
GAATGGGCTGACCGCTTCCTCGTGCTTTACGGTATCGCCGCTCCCGATTCGCAGCGCATCGCCTTCTATC
GCCTTCTTGACGAGTTCTTCTGAGCGGGACTCTGGGGTTCGAGAGCTCGCTTGGACTCCTGTTGATAGAT
CCAGTAATGACCTCAGAACTCCATCTGGATTTGTTCAGAACGCTCGGTTGCCGCCGGGCGTTTTTTATTG
GTGAGAATCCAAGCACTAGTCATGACCAAAATCCCTTAACGTGAGTTTTCGTTCCACTGAGCGTCAGACC
CCGTAGAAAAGATCAAAGGATCTTCTTGAGATCCTTTTTTTCTGCGCGTAATCTGCTGCTTGCAAACAAA
AAAACCACCGCTACCAGCGGTGGTTTGTTTGCCGGATCAAGAGCTACCAACTCTTTTTCCGAAGGTAACT
GGCTTCAGCAGAGCGCAGATACCAAATACTGTCCTTCTAGTGTAGCCGTAGTTAGGCCACCACTTCAAGA
ACTCTGTAGCACCGCCTACATACCTCGCTCTGCTAATCCTGTTACCAGTGGCTGCTGCCAGTGGCGATAA
GTCGTGTCTTACCGGGTTGGACTCAAGACGATAGTTACCGGATAAGGCGCAGCGGTCGGGCTGAACGGGG
GGTTCGTGCACACAGCCCAGCTTGGAGCGAACGACCTACACCGAACTGAGATACCTACAGCGTGAGCATT
GAGAAAGCGCCACGCTTCCCGAAGGGAGAAAGGCGGACAGGTATCCGGTAAGCGGCAGGGTCGGAACAGG
AGAGCGCACGAGGGAGCTTCCAGGGGGAAACGCCTGGTATCTTTATAGTCCTGTCGGGTTTCGCCACCTC
TGACTTGAGCGTCGATTTTTGTGATGCTCGTCAGGGGGGCGGAGCCTATGGAAAAACGCCAGCAACGCGG
CCTTTTTACGGTTCCTGGCCTTTTGCTGGCCTTTTGCTCACATGTTCTTTCCTGCGTTATCCCCTGATTC
TGTGGATAACCGTATTACCGCCTTTGAGTGAGCTGATACCGCTCGCCGCAGCCGAACGCCCCAAAAAGCC
TCGCTTTCAGCACCTGTCGTTTCCTTTCTTTTCAGAGGGTATTTTAAATAAAAACATTAAGTTATGACGA
AGAAGAACGGAAACGCCTTAAACCGGAAAATTTTCATAAATAGCGAAAACCCGCGAGGTCGCCGCCCCGT
AACCTGTCGGATCACCGGAAAGGACCCGTAAAGTGATAATGATTATCATCTACATATCACAACGTGCGTG
GAGGGTCTAGGGCGGCGGATTTGTCCTACTCAGGAGAGCGTTCACCGACAAACAACAGATAAAACGAAAG
GCCCAGTCTTTCGACTGAGCCTTTCGTTTTATTTGATGCCTCTAGCACGCGTACCATGGGATCCTATTTC
TTAATAACTAAAAATATGGTATAATACTCTTAATAAATGCAGTAATACAGGGGCTTTTCAAGACTGAAGT
CTAGCTGAGACAAATAGTGCGATTACGAAATTTTTTAGACAAAAATAGTCTACGAGGTTTTAGAGCTATG
CTGTTTTGAATGGTCCCAAAACCCTTCACCTTGTGGTGCTTCAGAGAATTTGGTTTTAGAGCTATGCTGT
TTTGAATGGTCCCAAAACATCGCACATCCTGGTCGCGACATTAAGAGTGTTTTAGAGCTATGCTGTTTTG
AATGGTCCCAAAACTTCAGCACACTGAGACTTGTTGAGTTGAATTCATGAGTATTAAGTATTGTTTTATG
GCTGATAAATTTCTTTGAATTTCTCCTTGATTATTTGTTATAAAAGTTATAAAATAATCTTGTTGGAACC
ATTCAAAACAGCATAGCAAGTTAAAATAAGGCTAGTCCGTTATCAACTTGAAAAAGTGGCACCGAGTCGG
TGCTTTTTTTGATACTTCTATTCTACTCTGACTGCAAACCAAAAAAACAAGCGCTTTCAAAACGCTTGTT
TTATCATTTTTAGGGAAATTAATCTCTTAATCCTTTTATCATTCTACATTTAGGCGCTGCCATCTT
