Features (pLannotate 1.2.2; 11 found; start..end, strand, type, name):
     60..179     +  CDS            tnpA (fragment): TN5P_ECOLX - Also known as tnp. Experimental evidence at protein level: Swiss-Prot protein existence level 1. Mediates transposition of transposon Tn5 by a 'cut and paste' mechanism. First, the monomeric transposase binds the 19 bp inverted DNA repeats flanking the transposon. Then, dimerization of the DNA- bound transposase creates a synaptic DNA complex. After nicking of the first DNA strand, excision of the transposon proceeds through a series of intermediates. The transposase then mediates the insertion of the transposon at a new site by strand transfer. The activity of the wild- type tran
    211..1002    +  CDS            neo: KKA2_KLEPN - Also known as kan, nptII. Experimental evidence at protein level: Swiss-Prot protein existence level 1. Resistance to kanamycin, neomycin, paromomycin, ribostamycin, butirosin and gentamicin B. From Klebsiella pneumoniae.
   1036..1130    +  terminator     lambda t0 terminator: transcription terminator from phage lambda
   1218..1806    +  rep_origin     ori: high-copy-number ColE1/pMB1/pBR322/pUC origin of replication
   1953..2176    +  misc_feature   cos (fragment): lambda cos site; allows packaging into phage lambda particles
   2191..2277    -  terminator     rrnB T1 terminator: Escherichia coli rrnB; transcription terminator T1 from the E. coli rrnB gene
   2307..2438    +  misc_feature   crRNA leader: crRNA leader sequence for the Streptococcus pyogenes CRISPR/Cas system
   2439..2474    +  repeat_region  DR: direct repeat for the Streptococcus pyogenes CRISPR/Cas system
   2505..2540    +  repeat_region  DR: direct repeat for the Streptococcus pyogenes CRISPR/Cas system
   2571..2606    +  repeat_region  DR: direct repeat for the Streptococcus pyogenes CRISPR/Cas system
   2727..2805    +  misc_RNA       tracrRNA: trans-activating CRISPR RNA for the Streptococcus pyogenes CRISPR/Cas9 system
>Addgene plasmid #101805 | pCRRNA-G11-R0 | addgene full sequence | sequence record 205489 | Addgene NGS Result
TTAAGACGAAAGGGCCTCGTGATACGCCTATTTTTATAGGTTAATGTCATGATAATAATGGTTTCTTAGA
CGTCGGAATTGCCAGCTGGGGCGCCCTCTGGTAAGGTTGGGAAGCCCTGCAAAGTAAACTGGATGGCTTT
CTTGCCGCCAAGGATCTGATGGCGCAGGGGATCAAGATCTGATCAAGAGACAGGATGAGGATCGTTTCGC
ATGATTGAACAAGATGGATTGCACGCAGGTTCTCCGGCCGCTTGGGTGGAGAGGCTATTCGGCTATGACT
GGGCACAACAGACAATCGGCTGCTCTGATGCCGCCGTGTTCCGGCTGTCAGCGCAGGGGCGCCCGGTTCT
TTTTGTCAAGACCGACCTGTCCGGTGCCCTGAATGAACTGCAGGACGAGGCAGCGCGGCTATCGTGGCTG
GCCACGACGGGCGTTCCTTGCGCAGCTGTGCTCGACGTTGTCACTGAAGCGGGAAGGGACTGGCTGCTAT
TGGGCGAAGTGCCGGGGCAGGATCTCCTGTCATCTCACCTTGCTCCTGCCGAGAAAGTATCCATCATGGC
TGATGCAATGCGGCGGCTGCATACGCTTGATCCGGCTACCTGCCCATTCGACCACCAAGCGAAACATCGC
ATCGAGCGAGCACGTACTCGGATGGAAGCCGGTCTTGTCGATCAGGATGATCTGGACGAAGAGCATCAGG
GGCTCGCGCCAGCCGAACTGTTCGCCAGGCTCAAGGCGCGCATGCCCGACGGCGAGGATCTCGTCGTGAC
CCATGGCGATGCCTGCTTGCCGAATATCATGGTGGAAAATGGCCGCTTTTCTGGATTCATCGACTGTGGC
CGGCTGGGTGTGGCGGACCGCTATCAGGACATAGCGTTGGCTACCCGTGATATTGCTGAAGAGCTTGGCG
GCGAATGGGCTGACCGCTTCCTCGTGCTTTACGGTATCGCCGCTCCCGATTCGCAGCGCATCGCCTTCTA
TCGCCTTCTTGACGAGTTCTTCTGAGCGGGACTCTGGGGTTCGAGAGCTCGCTTGGACTCCTGTTGATAG
ATCCAGTAATGACCTCAGAACTCCATCTGGATTTGTTCAGAACGCTCGGTTGCCGCCGGGCGTTTTTTAT
TGGTGAGAATCCAAGCACTAGTCATGACCAAAATCCCTTAACGTGAGTTTTCGTTCCACTGAGCGTCAGA
CCCCGTAGAAAAGATCAAAGGATCTTCTTGAGATCCTTTTTTTCTGCGCGTAATCTGCTGCTTGCAAACA
AAAAAACCACCGCTACCAGCGGTGGTTTGTTTGCCGGATCAAGAGCTACCAACTCTTTTTCCGAAGGTAA
CTGGCTTCAGCAGAGCGCAGATACCAAATACTGTCCTTCTAGTGTAGCCGTAGTTAGGCCACCACTTCAA
GAACTCTGTAGCACCGCCTACATACCTCGCTCTGCTAATCCTGTTACCAGTGGCTGCTGCCAGTGGCGAT
AAGTCGTGTCTTACCGGGTTGGACTCAAGACGATAGTTACCGGATAAGGCGCAGCGGTCGGGCTGAACGG
GGGGTTCGTGCACACAGCCCAGCTTGGAGCGAACGACCTACACCGAACTGAGATACCTACAGCGTGAGCT
ATGAGAAAGCGCCACGCTTCCCGAAGGGAGAAAGGCGGACAGGTATCCGGTAAGCGGCAGGGTCGGAACA
GGAGAGCGCACGAGGGAGCTTCCAGGGGGAAACGCCTGGTATCTTTATAGTCCTGTCGGGTTTCGCCACC
TCTGACTTGAGCGTCGATTTTTGTGATGCTCGTCAGGGGGGCGGAGCCTATGGAAAAACGCCAGCAACGC
GGCCTTTTTACGGTTCCTGGCCTTTTGCTGGCCTTTTGCTCACATGTTCTTTCCTGCGTTATCCCCTGAT
TCTGTGGATAACCGTATTACCGCCTTTGAGTGAGCTGATACCGCTCGCCGCAGCCGAACGCCCCAAAAAG
CCTCGCTTTCAGCACCTGTCGTTTCCTTTCTTTTCAGAGGGTATTTTAAATAAAAACATTAAGTTATGAC
GAAGAAGAACGGGAACGCCTTAAACCGGAAAATTTTCATAAATAGCGAAAACCCGCGAGGTCGCCGCCCC
GTAACCTGTCGGATCACCGGAAAGGACCCGTAAAGTGATAATGATTATCATCTACATATCACAACGTGCG
TGGAGGGTCTAGGGCGGCGGATTTGTCCTACTCAGGAGAGCGTTCACCGACAAACAACAGATAAAACGAA
AGGCCCAGTCTTTCGACTGAGCCTTTCGTTTTATTTGATGCCTCTAGCACGCGTACCATGGGATCCTATT
TCTTAATAACTAAAAATATGGTATAATACTCTTAATAAATGCAGTAATACAGGGGCTTTTCAAGACTGAA
GTCTAGCTGAGACAAATAGTGCGATTACGAAATTTTTTAGACAAAAATAGTCTACGAGGTTTTAGAGCTA
TGCTGTTTTGAATGGTCCCAAAACCCTTCACCTTGTGGTGCTTCAGAGAATTTGGTTTTAGAGCTATGCT
GTTTTGAATGGTCCCAAAACATCGCACATCCTGGTCGCGACATTAAGAGTGTTTTAGAGCTATGCTGTTT
TGAATGGTCCCAAAACTTCAGCACACTGAGACTTGTTGAGTTGAATTCATGAGTATTAAGTATTGTTTTA
TGGCTGATAAATTTCTTTGAATTTCTCCTTGATTATTTGTTATAAAAGTTATAAAATAATCTTGTTGGAA
CCATTCAAAACAGCATAGCAAGTTAAAATAAGGCTAGTCCGTTATCAACTTGAAAAAGTGGCACCGAGTC
GGTGCTTTTTTTGATACTTCTATTCTACTCTGACTGCAAACCAAAAAAACAAGCGCTTTCAAAACGCTTG
TTTTATCATTTTTAGGGAAATTAATCTCTTAATCCTTTTATCATTCTACATTTAGGCGCTGCCATC
